>Addgene plasmid #126247 | pGWB14-LYX029 | addgene full sequence | sequence record 246470 | Addgene NGS Result
TCGGTCTTGCCTTGCTCGTCGGTGATGTACTTCACCAGCTCCGCGAAGTCGCTCTTCTTGATGGAGCGCA
TGGGGACGTGCTTGGCAATCACGCGCACCCCCCGGCCGTTTTAGCGGCTAAAAAAGTCATGGCTCTGCCC
TCGGGCGGACCACGCCCATCATGACCTTGCCAAGCTCGTCCTGCTTCTCTTCGATCTTCGCCAGCAGGGC
GAGGATCGTGGCATCACCGAACCGCGCCGTGCGCGGGTCGTCGGTGAGCCAGAGTTTCAGCAGGCCGCCC
AGGCGGCCCAGGTCGCCATTGATGCGGGCCAGCTCGCGGACGTGCTCATAGTCCACGACGCCCGTGATTT
TGTAGCCCTGGCCGACGGCCAGCAGGTAGGCCGACAGGCTCATGCCGGCCGCCGCCGCCTTTTCCTCAAT
CGCTCTTCGTTCGTCTGGAAGGCAGTACACCTTGATAGGTGGGCTGCCCTTCCTGGTTGGCTTGGTTTCA
TCAGCCATCCGCTTGCCCTCATCTGTTACGCCGGCGGTAGCCGGCCAGCCTCGCAGAGCAGGATTCCCGT
TGAGCACCGCCAGGTGCGAATAAGGGACAGTGAAGAAGGAACACCCGCTCGCGGGTGGGCCTACTTCACC
TATCCTGCCCGGCTGACGCCGTTGGATACACCAAGGAAAGTCTACACGAACCCTTTGGCAAAATCCTGTA
TATCGTGCGAAAAAGGATGGATATACCGAAAAAATCGCTATAATGACCCCGAAGCAGGGTTATGCAGCGG
AAAAGCGCCACGCTTCCCGAAGGGAGAAAGGCGGACAGGTATCCGGTAAGCGGCAGGGTCGGAACAGGAG
AGCGCACGAGGGAGCTTCCAGGGGGAAACGCCTGGTATCTTTATAGTCCTGTCGGGTTTCGCCACCTCTG
ACTTGAGCGTCGATTTTTGTGATGCTCGTCAGGGGGGCGGAGCCTATGGAAAAACGCCAGCAACGCGGCC
TTTTTACGGTTCCTGGCCTTTTGCTGGCCTTTTGCTCACATGTTCTTTCCTGCGTTATCCCCTGATTCTG
TGGATAACCGTATTACCGCCTTTGAGTGAGCTGATACCGCTCGCCGCAGCCGAACGACCGAGCGCAGCGA
GTCAGTGAGCGAGGAAGCGGAAGAGCGCCAGAAGGCCGCCAGAGAGGCCGAGCGCGGCCGTGAGGCTTGG
ACGCTAGGGCAGGGCATGAAAAAGCCCGTAGCGGGCTGCTACGGGCGTCTGACGCGGTGGAAAGGGGGAG
GGGATGTTGTCTACATGGCTCTGCTGTAGTGAGTGGGTTGCGCTCCGGCAGCGGTCCTGATCAATCGTCA
CCCTTTCTCGGTCCTTCAACGTTCCTGACAACGAGCCTCCTTTTCGCCAATCCATCGACAATCACCGCGA
GTCCCTGCTCGAACGCTGCGTCCGGACCGGCTTCGTCGAAGGCGTCTATCGCGGCCCGCAACAGCGGCGA
GAGCGGAGCCTGTTCAACGGTGCCGCCGCGCTCGCCGGCATCGCTGTCGCCGGCCTGCTCCTCAAGCACG
GCCCCAACAGTGAAGTAGCTGATTGTCATCAGCGCATTGACGGCGTCCCCGGCCGAAAAACCCGCCTCGC
AGAGGAAGCGAAGCTGCGCGTCGGCCGTTTCCATCTGCGGTGCGCCCGGTCGCGTGCCGGCATGGATGCG
CGCGCCATCGCGGTAGGCGAGCAGCGCCTGCCTGAAGCTGCGGGCATTCCCGATCAGAAATGAGCGCCAG
TCGTCGTCGGCTCTCGGCACCGAATGCGTATGATTCTCCGCCAGCATGGCTTCGGCCAGTGCGTCGAGCA
GCGCCCGCTTGTTCCTGAAGTGCCAGTAAAGCGCCGGCTGCTGAACCCCCAACCGTTCCGCCAGTTTGCG
TGTCGTCAGACCGTCTACGCCGACCTCGTTCAACAGGTCCAGGGCGGCACGGATCACTGTATTCGGCTGC
AACTTTGTCATGCTTGACACTTTATCACTGATAAACATAATATGTCCACCAACTTATCAGTGATAAAGAA
TCCGCGCGTTCAATCGGACCAGCGGAGGCTGGTCCGGAGGCCAGACGTGAAACCCAACATACCCCTGATC
GTAATTCTGAGCACTGTCGCGCTCGACGCTGTCGGCATCGGCCTGATTATGCCGGTGCTGCCGGGCCTCC
TGCGCGATCTGGTTCACTCGAACGACGTCACCGCCCACTATGGCATTCTGCTGGCGCTGTATGCGTTGGT
GCAATTTGCCTGCGCACCTGTGCTGGGCGCGCTGTCGGATCGTTTCGGGCGGCGGCCAATCTTGCTCGTC
TCGCTGGCCGGCGCCAGATCTGGGGAACCCTGTGGTTGGCATGCACATACAAATGGACGAACGGATAAAC
CTTTTCACGCCCTTTTAAATATCCGATTATTCTAATAAACGCTCTTTTCTCTTAGGTTTACCCGCCAATA
TATCCTGTCAAACACTGATAGTTTAAACGTTGCGATTAAGAATTCGAGCTCGGTACCCCCCTACTCCAAA
AATGTCAAAGATACAGTCTCAGAAGACCAAAGGGCTATTGAGACTTTTCAACAAAGGGTAATTTCGGGAA
ACCTCCTCGGATTCCATTGCCCAGCTATCTGTCACTTCATCGAAAGGACAGTAGAAAAGGAAGGTGGCTC
CTACAAATGCCATCATTGCGATAAAGGAAAGGCTATCATTCAAGATGCCTCTGCCGACAGTGGTCCCAAA
GATGGACCCCCACCCACGAGGAGCATCGTGGAAAAAGAAGACGTTCCAACCACGTCTTCAAAGCAAGTGG
ATTGATGTGACATCTCCACTGACGTAAGGGATGACGCACAATCCCACTATCCTTCGCAAGACCCTTCCTC
TATATAAGGAAGTTCATTTCATTTGGAGAGGACAGCCCAAGCTTCGACTCTAGAGGATCCCCTTAAATCG
ATATGGAACGAGCTATACAAGGAAACGACGCTAGGGAACAAGCTAACAGTGAACGTTGGGATGGAGGATC
AGGAGGTACCACTTCTCCCTTCAAACTTCCTGACGAAAGTCCGAGTTGGACTGAGTGGCGGCTACATAAC
GATGAGACGAATTCGAATCAAGATAATCCCCTTGGTTTCAAGGAAAGCTGGGGTTTCGGGAAAGTTGTAT
TTAAGAGATATCTCAGATACGACAGGACGGAAGCTTCACTGCACAGAGTCCTTGGATCTTGGACGGGAGA
TTCGGTTAACTATGCAGCATCTCGATTTTTCGGTTTCGACCAGATCGGATGTACCTATAGTATTCGGTTT
CGAGGAGTTAGTATCACCGTTTCTGGAGGGTCTCGAACTCTTCAGCATCTCTGTGAGATGGCAATTCGGT
CTAAGCAAGAACTGCTACAGCTTGCCCCAATCGAAGTGGAAAGTAATGTATCAAGAGGATGCCCTGAAGG
TACTCAAACCTTCGAAAAAGAAAGCGAGTAAGTCGAGGGCGAGCTCGAATTCGGTACGCTGAAATCACCA
GTCTCTCTCTACAAATCTATCTCTCTCTATTTTCTCCATAAATAATGTGTGAGTAGTTTCCCGATAAGGG
AAATTAGGGTTCTTATAGGGTTTCGCTCATGTGTTGAGCATATAAGAAACCCTTAGTATGTATTTGTATT
TGTAAAATACTTCTATCAATAAAATTTCTAATTCCTAAAACCAAAATCCAGTACTAAAATCCAGATCTCC
CTGCAGGTCCCCAGATTAGCCTTTTCAATTTCAGAAAGAATGCTAACCCACAGATGGTTAGAGAGGCTTA
CGCAGCAGGTCTCATCAAGACGATCTACCCGAGCAATAATCTCCAGGAAATCAAATACCTTCCCAAGAAG
GTTAAAGATGCAGTCAAAAGATTCAGGACTAACTGCATCAAGAACACAGAGAAAGATATATTTCTCAAGA
TCAGAAGTACTATTCCAGTATGGACGATTCAAGGCTTGCTTCACAAACCAAGGCAAGTAATAGAGATTGG
AGTCTCTAAAAAGGTAGTTCCCACTGAATCAAAGGCCATGGAGTCAAAGATTCAAATAGAGGACCTAACA
GAACTCGCCGTAAAGACTGGCGAACAGTTCATACAGAGTCTCTTACGACTCAATGACAAGAAGAAAATCT
TCGTCAACATGGTGGAGCACGACACACTTGTCTACTCCAAAAATATCAAAGATACAGTCTCAGAAGACCA
AAGGGCAATTGAGACTTTTCAACAAAGGGTAATATCCGGAAACCTCCTCGGATTCCATTGCCCAGCTATC
TGTCACTTTATTGTGAAGATAGTGGAAAAGGAAGGTGGCTCCTACAAATGCCATCATTGCGATAAAGGAA
AGGCCATCGTTGAAGATGCCTCTGCCGACAGTGGTCCCAAAGATGGACCCCCACCCACGAGGAGCATCGT
GGAAAAAGAAGACGTTCCAACCACGTCTTCAAAGCAAGTGGATTGATGTGATATCTCCACTGACGTAAGG
GATGACGCACAATCCCACTATCCTTCGCAAGACCCTTCCTCTATATAAGGAAGTTCATTTCATTTGGAGA
GAACACGGGGGACTCTAGAGTTATCAACAAGTTTGTACAAAAAAGCAGGCTCCACCACTAGTATGGATGG
AAACGGTATGAATATACGAAATTGGGGTTTTTTCGAGCCAGCTGCAACAGTCCTGAAGGGCCATTTAGGC
CTGCAACTCATGGCCTCTATGGATGAGAAGCCCCTTTTTGGCAACATTCGCGACCATCACCATCACCATC
ACCACAACCACCAAACCCACCAGCCTCACCATCCTACAGTTATGGAGTCAACTAATGGTGGTGCGTTTCA
TCACCACCGGGTTTGTGGGATCTTGGAGACCCCCATGCCCACTGAGTACATGAGGGATTCTTGGGTCAAT
CATAAAGACTATAGAGAAAAGTATCTCAGTGTGCTATCCGGAAACCACCACTATCTTACGGGTTATGGTT
TTTTTCCTGAGACGTCTTCTGCTCAGTCCATGCAGATTCACGAGCAGCCAAACTTGGTGAAAGTGGAACC
TGATCCTCAGCTGGAAGAGGTTTGTCTAGAAAGGGATATTGGTGGGCTTGCAAAGAAGAGGGGAGCTGGT
AAATCACAACTGCTGAAGTCCCCTAAAAGTAAGAGGGCAAAGAAAGCTACTAGGGTCCCTAAAGTCGAGT
CTACCCCATCTGTTCCACGGGCAAGAGCTCCCAGAAAAAGTGCAGAAGTTGTCATTAATGGTATTACTAT
GGATATTTCGGTAATTCCCATACCAATTTGCTCATGCACTGGGGCTGCTCAGCAGTGTTATAGGTGGGGC
TGTGGTGGTTGGCAATCGGCTTGCTGTACCACTAATTTATCTTCATATCCCTTGCCTATGAATGCCAAAA
GGCGTGGTTCAAGGATAGCAGGACGGAAGATGAGTTTGGGAGCGTTTACAAAGGTACTAGAAAAACTTGC
TTCGGAAGGATATAACTTTTCTAACGCAATTGATCTGAAGCCTTACTGGGCAAAGCATGGTACAAACAAG
TTTGTCACTATCAGACCCGGGGACCCAGCTTTCTTGTACAAAGTGGTTGATAACAGCGGGTTAATTAACA
TCTTTTACCCATACGATGTTCCTGACTATGCGGGCTATCCCTATGACGTCCCGGACTATGCAGGATCCTA
TCCATATGACGTTCCAGATTACGCTGCTCAGTGCAGCGCTTAGAGCTCGAATTTCCCCGATCGTTCAAAC
ATTTGGCAATAAAGTTTCTTAAGATTGAATCCTGTTGCCGGTCTTGCGATGATTATCATATAATTTCTGT
TGAATTACGTTAAGCATGTAATAATTAACATGTAATGCATGACGTTATTTATGAGATGGGTTTTTATGAT
TAGAGTCCCGCAATTATACATTTAATACGCGATAGAAAACAAAATATAGCGCGCAAACTAGGATAAATTA
TCGCGCGCGGTGTCATCTATGTTACTAGATCGATCAAACTTCGGTACTGTGTAATGACGATGAGCAATCG
AGAGGCTGACTAACAAAAGGTATGCCCAAAAACAACCTCTCCAAACTGTTTCGAATTGGAAGTTTCTGCT
CATGCCGACAGGCATAACTTAGATATTCGCGGGCTATTCCCACTAATTCGTCCTGCTGGTTTGCGCCAAG
ATAAATCAGTGCATCTCCTTACAAGTTCCTCTGTCTTGTGAAATGAACTGCTGACTGCCCCCCAAGAAAG
CCTCCTCATCTCCCAGTTGGCGGCGGCTGATACACCATCGAAAACCCACGTCCGAACACTTGATACATGT
GCCTGAGAAATAGGCCTACGTCCAAGAGCAAGTCCTTTCTGTGCTCGTCGGAAATTCCTCTCCTGTCAGA
CGGTCGTGCGCATGTCTTGCGTTGATGAAGCTAATTCCCGATCTAGTAACATAGATGACACCGCGCGCGA
TAATTTATCCTAGTTTGCGCGCTATATTTTGTTTTCTATCGCGTATTAAATGTATAATTGCGGGACTCTA
ATCATAAAAACCCATCTCATAAATAACGTCATGCATTACATGTTAATTATTACATGCTTAACGTAATTCA
ACAGAAATTATATGATAATCATCGCAAGACCGGCAACAGGATTCAATCTTAAGAAACTTTATTGCCAAAT
GTTTGAACGATCTGCTTCGACGCACTCCTTCTTTACTCCACCATCTCGTCCTTATTGAAAACGTGGGTAG
CACCAAAACGAATCAAGTCGCTGGAACTGAAGTTACCAATCACGCTGGATGATTTGCCAGTTGGATTAAT
CTTGCCTTTCCCCGCATGAATAATATTGATGAATGCATGCGTGAGGGGTATTTCGATTTTGGCAATAGCT
GCAATTGCCGCGACATCCTCCAACGAGCATAATTCTTCAGAAAAATAGCGATGTTCCATGTTGTCAGGGC
ATGCATGATGCACGTTATGAGGTGACGGTGCTAGGCAGTATTCCCTCAAAGTTTCATAGTCAGTATCATA
TTCATCATTGCATTCCTGCAAGAGAGAATTGAGACGCAATCCACACGCTGCGGCAACCTTCCGGCGTTCG
TGGTCTATTTGCTCTTGGACGTTGCAAACGTAAGTGTTGGATCCCGGTCGGCATCTACTCTATTCCTTTG
CCCTCGGACGAGTGCTGGGGCGTCGGTTTCCACTATCGGCGAGTACTTCTACACAGCCATCGGTCCAGAC
GGCCGCGCTTCTGCGGGCGATTTGTGTACGCCCGACAGTCCCGGCTCCGGATCGGACGATTGCGTCGCAT
CGACCCTGCGCCCAAGCTGCATCATCGAAATTGCCGTCAACCAAGCTCTGATAGAGTTGGTCAAGACCAA
TGCGGAGCATATACGCCCGGAGCCGCGGCGATCCTGCAAGCTCCGGATGCCTCCGCTCGAAGTAGCGCGT
CTGCTGCTCCATACAAGCCAACCACGGCCTCCAGAAGAAGATGTTGGCGACCTCGTATTGGGAATCCCCG
AACATCGCCTCGCTCCAGTCAATGACCGCTGTTATGCGGCCATTGTCCGTCAGGACATTGTTGGAGCCGA
AATCCGCGTGCACGAGGTGCCGGACTTCGGGGCAGTCCTCGGCCCAAAGCATCAGCTCATCGAGAGCCTG
CGCGACGGACGCACTGACGGTGTCGTCCATCACAGTTTGCCAGTGATACACATGGGGATCAGCAATCGCG
CATATGAAATCACGCCATGTAGTGTATTGACCGATTCCTTGCGGTCCGAATGGGCCGAACCCGCTCGTCT
GGCTAAGATCGGCCGCAGCGATCGCATCCATGGCCTCCGCGACCGGCTGCAGAACAGCGGGCAGTTCGGT
TTCAGGCAGGTCTTGCAACGTGACACCCTGTGCACGGCGGGAGATGCAATAGGTCAGGCTCTCGCTGAAT
TCCCCAATGTCAAGCACTTCCGGAATCGGGAGCGCGGCCGATGCAAAGTGCCGATAAACATAACGATCTT
TGTAGAAACCATCGGCGCAGCTATTTACCCGCAGGACATATCCACGCCCTCCTACATCGAAGCTGAAAGC
ACGAGATTCTTCGCCCTCCGAGAGCTGCATCAGGTCGGAGACGCTGTCGAACTTTTCGATCAGAAACTTC
TCGACAGACGTCGCGGTGAGTTCAGGCTTTTTCATATCGGGGTCGTCCTCTCCAAATGAAATGAACTTCC
TTATATAGAGGAAGGGTCTTGCGAAGGATAGTGGGATTGTGCGTCATCCCTTACGTCAGTGGAGATATCA
CATCAATCCACTTGCTTTGAAGACGTGGTTGGAACGTCTTCTTTTTCCACGATGCTCCTCGTGGGTGGGG
GTCCATCTTTGGGACCACTGTCGGCAGAGGCATCTTGAACGATAGCCTTTCCTTTATCGCAATGATGGCA
TTTGTAGGTGCCACCTTCCTTTTCTACTGTCCTTTTGATGAAGTGACAGATAGCTGGGCAATGGAATCCG
AGGAGGTTTCCCGATATTACCCTTTGTTGAAAAGTCTCAATAGCCCTTTGGTCTTCTGAGACTGTATCTT
TGATATTCTTGGAGTAGACGAGAGTGTCGTGCTCCACCATGTTGACGGATCTCTAGGACGCGTCGACGCG
TCGACGCGTCGACGCGTCGACGCGTCCTAGAAGCTAATTCACTGGCCGTCGTTTTACAACGTCGTGACTG
GGAAAACCCTGGCGTTACCCAACTTAATCGCCTTGCAGCACATCCCCCTTTCGCCAGCTGGCGTAATAGC
GAAGAGGCCCGCACCGATCGCCCTTCCCAACAGTTGCGCAGCCTGAATG
[44 nt withheld, positions 8800-8843]
C
[141 nt withheld, positions 8845-8985]
CCTTTGACGTTGGAGTCCACGTTCTTT
[37 nt withheld, positions 9013-9049]
ACCCTATCTCGGGCTATTCTTTTGATTTATAAGGGATTTTGCCGATTTCGGAACCACCATCAAACAGGAT
TTTCGCCTGCTGGGGCAAACCAGCGTGGACCGCTTGCTGCAACTCTCTCAGGGCCAGGCGGTGAAGGGCA
ATCAGCTGTTGCCCGTCTCACTGGTGAAAAGAAAAACCACCCCAGTACATTAAAAACGTCCGCAATGTGT
TATTAAGTTGTCTAAGCGTCAATTTGTTTACACCACAATATATCCTGCCACCAGCCAGCCAACAGCTCCC
CGACCGGCAGCTCGGCACAAAATCACCACTCGATACAGGCAGCCCATCAGTCCGGGACGGCGTCAGCGGG
AGAGCCGTTGTAAGGCGGCAGACTTTGCTCATGTTACCGATGCTATTCGGAAGAACGGCAACTAAGCTGC
CGGGTTTGAAACACGGATGATCTCGCGGAGGGTAGCATGTTGATTGTAACGATGACAGAGCGTTGCTGCC
TGTGATCAAATATCATCTCCCTCGCAGAGATCCGAATTATCAGCCTTCTTATTCATTTCTCGCTTAACCG
TGACAGGCTGTCGATCTTGAGAACTATGCCGACATAATAGGAAATCGCTGGATAAAGCCGCTGAGGAAGC
TGAGTGGCGCTATTTCTTTAGAAGTGAACGTTGACGATATCAACTCCCCTATCCATTGCTCACCGAATGG
TACAGGTCGGGGACCCGAAGTTCCGACTGTCGGCCTGATGCATCCCCGGCTGATCGACCCCAGATCTGGG
GCTGAGAAAGCCCAGTAAGGAAACAACTGTAGGTTCGAGTCGCGAGATCCCCCGGAACCAAAGGAAGTAG
GTTAAACCCGCTCCGATCAGGCCGAGCCACGCCAGGCCGAGAACATTGGTTCCTGTAGGCATCGGGATTG
GCGGATCAAACACTAAAGCTACTGGAACGAGCAGAAGTCCTCCGGCCGCCAGTTGCCAGGCGGTAAAGGT
GAGCAGAGGCACGGGAGGTTGCCACTTGCGGGTCAGCACGGTTCCGAACGCCATGGAAACCGCCCCCGCC
AGGCCCGCTGCGACGCCGACAGGATCTAGCGCTGCGTTTGGTGTCAACACCAACAGCGCCACGCCCGCAG
TTCCGCAAATAGCCCCCAGGACCGCCATCAATCGTATCGGGCTACCTAGCAGAGCGGCAGAGATGAACAC
GACCATCAGCGGCTGCACAGCGCCTACCGTCGCCGCGACCCCGCCCGGCAGGCGGTAGACCGAAATAAAC
AACAAGCTCCAGAATAGCGAAATATTAAGTGCGCCGAGGATGAAGATGCGCATCCACCAGATTCCCGTTG
GAATCTGTCGGACGATCATCACGAGCAATAAACCCGCCGGCAACGCCCGCAGCAGCATACCGGCGACCCC
TCGGCCTCGCTGTTCGGGCTCCACGAAAACGCCGGACAGATGCGCCTTGTGAGCGTCCTTGGGGCCGTCC
TCCTGTTTGAAGACCGACAGCCCAATGATCTCGCCGTCGATGTAGGCGCCGAATGCCACGGCATCTCGCA
ACCGTTCAGCGAACGCCTCCATGGGCTTTTTCTCCTCGTGCTCGTAAACGGACCCGAACATCTCTGGAGC
TTTCTTCAGGGCCGACAATCGGATCTCGCGGAAATCCTGCACGTCGGCCGCTCCAAGCCGTCGAATCTGA
GCCTTAATCACAATTGTCAATTTTAATCCTCTGTTTATCGGCAGTTCGTAGAGCGCGCCGTGCGTCCCGA
GCGATACTGAGCGAAGCAAGTGCGTCGAGCAGTGCCCGCTTGTTCCTGAAATGCCAGTAAAGCGCTGGCT
GCTGAACCCCCAGCCGGAACTGACCCCACAAGGCCCTAGCGTTTGCAATGCACCAGGTCATCATTGACCC
AGGCGTGTTCCACCAGGCCGCTGCCTCGCAACTCTTCGCAGGCTTCGCCGACCTGCTCGCGCCACTTCTT
CACGCGGGTGGAATCCGATCCGCACATGAGGCGGAAGGTTTCCAGCTTGAGCGGGTACGGCTCCCGGTGC
GAGCTGAAATAGTCGAACATCCGTCGGGCCGTCGGCGACAGCTTGCGGTACTTCTCCCATATGAATTTCG
TGTAGTGGTCGCCAGCAAACAGCACGACGATTTCCTCGTCGATCAGGACCTGGCAACGGGACGTTTTCTT
GCCACGGTCCAGGACGCGGAAGCGGTGCAGCAGCGACACCGATTCCAGGTGCCCAACGCGGTCGGACGTG
AAGCCCATCGCCGTCGCCTGTAGGCGCGACAGGCATTCCTCGGCCTTCGTGTAATACCGGCCATTGATCG
ACCAGCCCAGGTCCTGGCAAAGCTCGTAGAACGTGAAGGTGATCGGCTCGCCGATAGGGGTGCGCTTCGC
GTACTCCAACACCTGCTGCCACACCAGTTCGTCATCGTCGGCCCGCAGCTCGACGCCGGTGTAGGTGATC
TTCACGTCCTTGTTGACGTGGAAAATGACCTTGTTTTGCAGCGCCTCGCGCGGGATTTTCTTGTTGCGCG
TGGTGAACAGGGCAGAGCGGGCCGTGTCGTTTGGCATCGCTCGCATCGTGTCCGGCCACGGCGCAATATC
GAACAAGGAAAGCTGCATTTCCTTGATCTGCTGCTTCGTGTGTTTCAGCAACGCGGCCTGCTTGGCCTCG
CTGACCTGTTTTGCCAGGTCCTCGCCGGCGGTTTTTCGCTTCTTGGTCGTCATAGTTCCTCGCGTGTCGA
TGGTCATCGACTTCGCCAAACCTGCCGCCTCCTGTTCGAGACGACGCGAACGCTCCACGGCGGCCGATGG
CGCGGGCAGGGCAGGGGGAGCCAGTTGCACGCTGTCGCGCTCGATCTTGGCCGTAGCTTGCTGGACCATC
GAGCCGACGGACTGGAAGGTTTCGCGGGGCGCACGCATGACGGTGCGGCTTGCGATGGTTTCGGCATCCT
CGGCGGAAAACCCCGCGTCGATCAGTTCTTGCCTGTATGCCTTCCGGTCAAACGTCCGATTCATTCACCC
TCCTTGCGGGATTGCCCCGACTCACGCCGGGGCAATGTGCCCTTATTCCTGATTTGACCCGCCTGGTGCC
TTGGTGTCCAGATAATCCACCTTATCGGCAATGAAGTCGGTCCCGTAGACCGTCTGGCCGTCCTTCTCGT
ACTTGGTATTCCGAATCTTGCCCTGCACGAATACCAGCGACCCCTTGCCCAAATACTTGCCGTGGGCCTC
GGCCTGAGAGCCAAAACACTTGATGCGGAAGAAGTCGGTGCGCTCCTGCTTGTCGCCGGCATCGTTGCGC
CACATCTAGGTACTAAAACAATTCATCCAGTAAAATATAATATTTTATTTTCTCCCAATCAGGCTTGATC
CCCAGTAAGTCAAAAAATAGCTCGACATACTGTTCTTCCCCGATATCCTCCCTGATCGACCGGACGCAGA
AGGCAATGTCATACCACTTGTCCGCCCTGCCGCTTCTCCCAAGATCAATAAAGCCACTTACTTTGCCATC
TTTCACAAAGATGTTGCTGTCTCCCAGGTCGCCGTGGGAAAAGACAAGTTCCTCTTCGGGCTTTTCCGTC
TTTAAAAAATCATACAGCTCGCGCGGATCTTTAAATGGAGTGTCTTCTTCCCAGTTTTCGCAATCCACAT
CGGCCAGATCGTTATTCAGTAAGTAATCCAATTCGGCTAAGCGGCTGTCTAAGCTATTCGTATAGGGACA
ATCCGATATGTCGATGGAGTGAAAGAGCCTGATGCACTCCGCATACAGCTCGATAATCTTTTCAGGGCTT
TGTTCATCTTCATACTCTTCCGAGCAAAGGACGCCATCGGCCTCACTCATGAGCAGATTGCTCCAGCCAT
CATGCCGTTCAAAGTGCAGGACCTTTGGAACAGGCAGCTTTCCTTCCAGCCATAGCATCATGTCCTTTTC
CCGTTCCACATCATAGGTGGTCCCTTTATACCGGCTGTCCGTCATTTTTAAATATAGGTTTTCATTTTCT
CCCACCAGCTTATATACCTTAGCAGGAGACATTCCTTCCGTATCTTTTACGCAGCGGTATTTTTCGATCA
GTTTTTTCAATTCCGGTGATATTCTCATTTTAGCCATTTATTATTTCCTTCCTCTTTTCTACAGTATTTA
AAGATACCCCAAGAAGCTAATTATAACAAGACGAACTCCAATTCACTGTTCCTTGCATTCTAAAACCTTA
AATACCAGAAAACAGCTTTTTCAAAGTTGTTTTCAAAGTTGGCGTATAACATAGTATCGACGGAGCCGAT
TTTGAAACCACAATTATGGGTGATGCTGCCAACTTACTGATTTAGTGTATGATGGTGTTTTTGAGGTGCT
CCAGTGGCTTCTGTTTCTATCAGCTGTCCCTCCTGTTCAGCTACTGACGGGGTGGTGCGTAACGGCAAAA
GCACCGCCGGACATCAGCGCTATCTCTGCTCTCACTGCCGTAAAACATGGCAACTGCAGTTCACTTACAC
CGCTTCTCAACCCGGTACGCACCAGAAAATCATTGATATGGCCATGAATGGCGTTGGATGCCGGGCAACA
GCCCGCATTATGGGCGTTGGCCTCAACACGATTTTACGTCACTTAAAAAACTCAGGCCGCAGTCGGTAAC
CTCGCGCATACAGCCGGGCAGTGACGTCATCGTCTGCGCGGAAATGGACGAACAGTGGGGCTATGTCGGG
GCTAAATCGCGCCAGCGCTGGCTGTTTTACGCGTATGACAGTCTCCGGAAGACGGTTGTTGCGCACGTAT
TCGGTGAACGCACTATGGCGACGCTGGGGCGTCTTATGAGCCTGCTGTCACCCTTTGACGTGGTGATATG
GATGACGGATGGCTGGCCGCTGTATGAATCCCGCCTGAAGGGAAAGCTGCACGTAATCAGCAAGCGATAT
ACGCAGCGAATTGAGCGGCATAACCTGAATCTGAGGCAGCACCTGGCACGGCTGGGACGGAAGTCGCTGT
CGTTCTCAAAATCGGTGGAGCTGCATGACAAAGTCATCGGGCATTATCTGAACATAAAACACTATCAATA
AGTTGGAGTCATTACCCAATTATGATAGAATTTACAAGCTATAAGGTTATTGTCCTGGGTTTCAAGCATT
AGTCCATGCAAGTTTTTATGCTTTGCCCATTCTATAGATATATTGATAAGCGCGCTGCCTATGCCTTGCC
CCCTGAAATCCTTACATACGGCGATATCTTCTATATAAAAGATATATTATCTTATCAGTATTGTCAATAT
ATTCAAGGCAATCTGCCTCCTCATCCTCTTCATCCTCTTCGTCTTGGTAGCTTTTTAAATATGGCGCTTC
ATAGAGTAATTCTGTAAAGGTCCAATTCTCGTTTTCATACCTCGGTATAATCTTACCTATCACCTCAAAT
GGTTCGCTGGGTTTATCGCACCCCCGAACACGAGCACGGCACCCGCGACCACTATGCCAAGAATGCCCAA
GGTAAAAATTGCCGGCCCCGCCATGAAGTCCGTGAATGCCCCGACGGCCGAAGTGAAGGGCAGGCCGCCA
CCCAGGCCGCCGCCCTCACTGCCCGGCACCTGGTCGCTGAATGTCGATGCCAGCACCTGCGGCACGTCAA
TGCTTCCGGGCGTCGCGCTCGGGCTGATCGCCCATCCCGTTACTGCCCCGATCCCGGCAATGGCAAGGAC
TGCCAGCGCTGCCATTTTTGGGGTGAGGCCGTTCGCGGCCGAGGGGCGCAGCCCCTGGGGGGATGGGAGG
CCCGCGTTAGCGGGCCGGGAGGGTTCGAGAAGGGGGGGCACCCCCCTTCGGCGTGCGCGGTCACGCGCAC
AGGGCGCAGCCCTGGTTAAAAACAAGGTTTATAAATATTGGTTTAAAAGCAGGTTAAAAGACAGGTTAGC
GGTGGCCGAAAAACGGGCGGAAACCCTTGCAAATGCTGGATTTTCTGCCTGTGGACAGCCCCTCAAATGT
CAATAGGTGCGCCCCTCATCTGTCAGCACTCTGCCCCTCAAGTGTCAAGGATCGCGCCCCTCATCTGTCA
GTAGTCGCGCCCCTCAAGTGTCAATACCGCAGGGCACTTATCCCCAGGCTTGTCCACATCATCTGTGGGA
AACTCGCGTAAAATCAGGCGTTTTCGCCGATTTGCGAGGCTGGCCAGCTCCACGTCGCCGGCCGAAATCG
AGCCTGCCCCTCATCTGTCAACGCCGCGCCGGGTGAGTCGGCCCCTCAAGTGTCAACGTCCGCCCCTCAT
CTGTCAGTGAGGGCCAAGTTTTCCGCGAGGTATCCACAACGCCGGCGGCCGCGGTGTCTCGCACACGGCT
TCGACGGCGTTTCTGGCGCGTTTGCAGGGCCATAGACGGCCGCCAGCCCAGCGGCGAGGGCAACCAGCCC
GGTGAGCGTCGGAAAGGCGC
Features (pLannotate 1.2.2; 37 found; start..end, strand, type, name):
      3..89      -  CDS            traI (fragment): TRAI6_ECOLX - Experimental evidence at protein level: Swiss-Prot protein existence level 1. The initiation process of transfer DNA synthesis requires the interaction of at least three plasmid-specific components (TraH, I, and J) at the transfer origin resulting in the assembly of a specialised nucleoprotein complex - the relaxosome. Site- and strand-specific cleavage at the transfer origin is dependent on TraI and TraJ. From Escherichia coli.
    127..498     -  CDS            traJ: oriT-recognizing protein; traJ
    531..640     -  oriT           oriT: incP origin of transfer
    772..962     +  rep_origin     ori (fragment): high-copy-number ColE1/pMB1/pBR322/pUC origin of replication
   1321..1971    -  CDS            TetR: tetracycline resistance regulatory protein; tetR
   2077..2326    +  CDS            TcR (fragment): tetracycline efflux protein; tetA; confers resistance to tetracycline
   2436..2460    -  misc_feature   RB T-DNA repeat: right border repeat from nopaline C58 T-DNA
   2490..2508    +  misc_feature   MCS (fragment): pUC18/19 multiple cloning site
   2559..2904    +  promoter       CaMV 35S promoter: strong constitutive promoter from cauliflower mosaic virus
   2856..2902    +  promoter       minimal CaMV 35S promoter: minimal 35S promoter from cauliflower mosaic virus
   2914..2932    -  misc_feature   MCS (fragment): pUC18/19 multiple cloning site
   2943..3458    +  CDS            P19_TBSVC: Experimental evidence at protein level: Swiss-Prot protein existence level 1. Acts as a suppressor of RNA-mediated gene silencing, also known as post-transcriptional gene silencing (PTGS), a mechanism of plant viral defense that limits the accumulation of viral RNAs. Binds to short interfering RNAs (siRNAs) with high affinity. Acts as a molecular caliper to specifically select siRNAs based on the length of the duplex region of the RNA (By similarity). From Tomato bushy stunt virus (strain Cherry) (TBSV).
   3531..3707    +  polyA_signal   CaMV poly(A) signal: cauliflower mosaic virus polyadenylation signal
   4210..4551    +  promoter       CaMV 35S promoter: strong constitutive promoter from cauliflower mosaic virus
   4577..4601    +  protein_bind   attB1: mutant version of attB; recombination site for the Gateway® BP reaction BP Clonase™
   4743..4764    +  CDS            8xHis (fragment): 8xHis affinity tag
   5114..5545    +  CDS            BPC7 (fragment): BPC7_ARATH - Also known as BBR/BPC7. Experimental evidence at protein level: Swiss-Prot protein existence level 1. Transcriptional regulator that specifically binds to GA-rich elements (GAGA-repeats) present in regulatory sequences of genes involved in developmental processes. From Arabidopsis thaliana (Mouse-ear cress).
   5553..5577    -  protein_bind   attB2: mutant version of attB; recombination site for the Gateway® BP reaction BP Clonase™
   5606..5695    +  CDS            3xHA: three tandem HA epitope tags
   5729..5981    +  terminator     NOS terminator: nopaline synthase terminator and poly(A) signal
   6410..6662    -  terminator     NOS terminator: nopaline synthase terminator and poly(A) signal
   6686..7114    -  CDS            nos (fragment): DHNO_AGRT7 - Protein inferred from homology: Swiss-Prot protein existence level 3. From Agrobacterium tumefaciens (strain T37).
   7130..8155    -  CDS            HygR: aminoglycoside phosphotransferase from E. coli; aph(4)-Ia; confers resistance to hygromycin
   8165..8509    -  promoter       CaMV 35S promoter: strong constitutive promoter from cauliflower mosaic virus
   8166..8212    -  promoter       minimal CaMV 35S promoter: minimal 35S promoter from cauliflower mosaic virus
   8647..8802    +  CDS            lacZα (fragment) (sequence partly withheld): LacZα fragment of β-galactosidase; lacZ fragment
   8800..9100    +  rep_origin     M13 ori (fragment) (sequence partly withheld): M13 bacteriophage origin of replication; arrow indicates direction of (+) strand synthesis
   9101..9231    +  CDS            lacI (fragment): lac repressor; lacI; The lac repressor binds to the lac operator to inhibit transcription in E. coli. This inhibition can be relieved by adding lactose or isopropyl-β-D-thiogalactopyranoside (IPTG).
   9285..9309    -  misc_feature   LB T-DNA repeat: left border repeat from nopaline C58 T-DNA
  10766..10885   -  CDS            tetR (fragment): TETR1_ECOLX - Experimental evidence at protein level: Swiss-Prot protein existence level 1. TetR is the repressor of the tetracycline resistance element; its N-terminal region forms a helix-turn-helix structure and binds DNA. Binding of tetracycline to TetR reduces the repressor affinity for the tetracycline resistance gene (tetA) promoter operator sites. From Escherichia coli.
  10905..12053   -  CDS            trfA: trans-acting replication protein that binds to and activates oriV
  12352..13146   -  CDS            KanR: aminoglycoside phosphotransferase; aphA-3; confers resistance to kanamycin
  13338..14105   +  mobile_element IS1: prokaryotic transposable element IS1
  14114..14263   -  CDS            satA (fragment): STA_BACSU - Also known as yyaR. Experimental evidence at protein level: Swiss-Prot protein existence level 1. Involved in resistance to streptothricin, a broad-spectrum antibiotic produced by streptomycetes. Detoxifies streptothricin via acetylation of the beta amino group of the first beta-lysyl moiety of streptothricin. From Bacillus subtilis (strain 168).
  14262..14456   -  CDS            satA (fragment): STA_BACSU - Also known as yyaR. Experimental evidence at protein level: Swiss-Prot protein existence level 1. Involved in resistance to streptothricin, a broad-spectrum antibiotic produced by streptomycetes. Detoxifies streptothricin via acetylation of the beta amino group of the first beta-lysyl moiety of streptothricin. From Bacillus subtilis (strain 168).
  14459..14734   -  CDS            klaC (fragment): KLAC_ECOLX - Also known as telB. Protein predicted: Swiss-Prot protein existence level 4. Belongs to the kla operon, which is associated with cryptic tellurite resistance, and IncW plasmid fertility inhibition. From Escherichia coli.
  14798..15429   -  rep_origin     oriV: incP origin of replication
