[The description below was written by a language model from this plasmid's Addgene catalogue record and pLannotate feature annotations shown in this document.]
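Description:
pGWB14-LYX029 is a plant binary expression vector built on the pGWB14 backbone, intended for Agrobacterium-mediated transient or stable expression of a Nicotiana benthamiana transcription factor (gene model Niben101Scf01571g00012.1). The backbone is a low-copy, broad-host-range IncP replicon. The annotated oriV origin and its trans-acting activator trfA allow replication in both E. coli and Agrobacterium, and oriT with traJ provides the plasmid's transfer origin. Bacterial selection is by kanamycin (KanR). Remnants of tetracycline resistance genes, an IS1 element and other fragments are also annotated in the backbone.

Between the nopaline-type right and left T-DNA border repeats lie three 35S-driven cassettes. The main cassette places the transcription factor coding sequence under the CaMV 35S promoter, flanked by attB1 and attB2 Gateway sites. It is fused at its C terminus to a 3xHA epitope tag and followed by a NOS terminator. The record lists Gibson assembly as the cloning method. Within the insert, the annotation tool found similarity to Arabidopsis BPC7, a GAGA-repeat-binding regulator, which suggests a BBR/BPC-type factor, although the catalogue entry does not name the family. A short His-tag match inside the insert is probably a histidine-rich stretch rather than an engineered tag. A second cassette, not mentioned in the catalogue fields, expresses the tomato bushy stunt virus P19 silencing suppressor from a 35S promoter with a CaMV poly(A) signal. P19 is commonly used to boost transient expression in infiltrated leaves. The third cassette is an oppositely oriented 35S-driven hygromycin resistance gene with a NOS terminator, which allows selection of stably transformed plants. The HA tag allows immunodetection or immunoprecipitation of the expressed factor.
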