Addgene plasmid #126247: pGWB14-LYX029
Purpose: With a Nicotiana benthamiana transcription factor in PGWB14 backbone, for Agrobacterium mediated transient or stable expression corresponding transcription factor fused with a C-terminal HA tag.
Depositing lab: Silin Zhong. Depositing organization: Chinese University of Hong Kong.
Backbone
  Vector backbone: pGWB14
  Vector type: Plant Expression
  Selectable markers: Hygromycin
Growth in bacteria
  Bacterial resistance: Kanamycin, 50 μg/mL
  Growth temperature: 37°C
  Growth strain: DH5alpha
  Copy number: Low Copy
Gene/Insert
  Gene/Insert name: Niben101Scf01571g00012.1
  Species: Nicotiana benthamiana
  Promoter: CaMV 35S
  Tag / fusion protein: HA (C terminal on insert)
  Cloning method: Gibson Cloning
Terms and licenses: Academic/Nonprofit Terms; Industry Terms: Not Available to Industry
How to cite: pGWB14-LYX029 was a gift from Silin Zhong (Addgene plasmid # 126247 ; http://n2t.net/addgene:126247 ; RRID:Addgene_126247)
